>Addgene plasmid #199020 | pGL0_125 [ORI_BC_25] | addgene full sequence | sequence record 397994 | Addgene NGS Result
CCGGAATCTATTGGCCTATGTCACTGAAACTATCCAAACACCCCATGTCGATACTGAACGTATCGACGCA
TACCTCCTTCCTTGAAAACGCACAATCAAGGTCTCGGTCAGGGTCACGCGTAGGACGCGTCGAGTAGGGT
TGGCCAGATTAATTCCCAGTGTTCCGCAGCCACACGCCGTGTGAAGCTGGGGAGTGAGACCAGTCCTTAC
CTGAAGAATAAGTGTCAGCCAGTGTAACCCGATGAGGAACCCAAAAGGCGAACCGGGCCAGACAACCCGG
CGGTATCGCACTCAAAGCCGAGGCTAGGTGGAGGCTCAGTGATGATAAGTCTGCGATGGTGGATGCATGT
GTCATGGTCATAGCTGTTTCCTGTGTGAAATTGTTATCCGCTCAGAGGGCACAATCCTATTCCGCGCTAT
CCGACAATCTCCAAGACATTAGGTGGAGTTCAGTTCGGCGTATGGCATATGTCGCTGGAAAGAACATGTG
AGCAAAAGGCCAGCAAAAGGCCAGGAACCGTAAAAAGGCCGCGTTGCTGGCGTTTTTCCATAGGCTCCGC
CCCCCTGACGAGCATCACAAAAATCGACGCTCAAGTCAGAGGTGGCGAAACCCGACAGGACTATAAAGAT
ACCAGGCGTTTCCCCCTGGAAGCTCCCTCGTGCGCTCTCCTGTTCCGACCCTGCCGCTTACCGGATACCT
GTCCGCCTTTCTCCCTTCGGGAAGCGTGGCGCTTTCTCATAGCTCACGCTGTAGGTATCTCAGTTCGGTG
TAGGTCGTTCGCTCCAAGCTGGGCTGTGTGCACGAACCCCCCGTTCAGCCCGACCGCTGCGCCTTATCCG
GTAACTATCGTCTTGAGTCCAACCCGGTAAGACACGACTTATCGCCACTGGCAGCAGCCACTGGTAACAG
GATTAGCAGAGCGAGGTATGTAGGCGGTGCTACAGAGTTCTTGAAGTGGTGGCCTAACTACGGCTACACT
AGAAGAACAGTATTTGGTATCTGCGCTCTGCTGAAGCCAGTTACCTTCGGAAAAAGAGTTGGTAGCTCTT
GATCCGGCAAACAAACCACCGCTGGTAGCGGTGGTTTTTTTGTTTGCAAGCAGCAGATTACGCGCAGAAA
AAAAGGATCTCAAGAAGATCCTTTGATCTTTTCTACGGGGTCTGACGCTCTATTCAACAAAGCCGCCGTC
CCGTCAAGTCAGCGTAAATGGGTAGGGGGCTTCAAATCGTCCCCCCATACGATATAAGTTGTTACTAGTG
CTTGGATTCTCACCAATAAAAAACGCCCGGCGGCAACCGAGCGTTCTGAACAAATCCAGATGGAGTTCTG
AGGTCATTACTGGATCTATCAACAGGAGTCCAAGCGAGCTCGATATCAAATTACGCCCCGCCCTGCCACT
CATCGCAGTACTGTTGTAATTCATTAAGCATTCTGCCGACATGGAAGCCATCACAAACGGCATGATGAAC
CTGAATCGCCAGCGGCATCAGCACCTTGTCGCCTTGCGTATAATATTTGCCCATGGTGAAAACGGGGGCG
AAGAAGTTGTCCATATTGGCCACGTTTAAATCAAAACTGGTGAAACTCACCCAGGGATTGGCTGAGACGA
AAAACATATTCTCAATAAACCCTTTAGGGAAATAGGCCAGGTTTTCACCGTAACACGCCACATCTTGCGA
ATATATGTGTAGAAACTGCCGGAAATCGTCGTGGTATTCACTCCAGAGCGATGAAAACGTTTCAGTTTGC
TCATGGAAAACGGTGTAACAAGGGTGAACACTATCCCATATCACCAGCTCACCGTCTTTCATTGCCATAC
GAAATTCCGGATGAGCATTCATCAGGCGGGCAAGAATGTGAATAAAGGCCGGATAAAACTTGTGCTTATT
TTTCTTTACGGTCTTTAAAAAGGCCGTAATATCCAGCTGAACGGTCTGGTTATAGGTACATTGAGCAACT
GACTGAAATGCCTCAAAATGTTCTTTACGATGCCATTGGGATATATCAACGGTGGTATATCCAGTGATTT
TTTTCTCCATTTTAGCTTCCTTAGCTCCTGAAAATCTCGATAACTCAAAAAATACGCCCGGTAGTGATCT
TATTTCATTATGGTGAAAGTTGGAACCTCTTACGTGCCGATCAACGTCTCATTGATACCTGAAACAAAAC
CCATCGTACGGCCAAGGAAGTCTCCAATAACTGTGATCCACCACAAGCGCCAGGGTTTTCCCAGTCACGA
CGTTGTAAAACGACGGCCAGTCATGCATAATCCGCACGCATCTGGAATAAGGAAGTGCCATTCCGCCTGA
CCT
Features (pLannotate 1.2.2; 6 found; start..end, strand, type, name):
    379..394     -  protein_bind   lac operator (fragment): The lac repressor binds to the lac operator to inhibit transcription in E. coli. This inhibition can be relieved by adding lactose or isopropyl-β-D-thiogalactopyranoside (IPTG). lac repressor encoded by lacI
    545..1133    -  rep_origin     ori: high-copy-number ColE1/pMB1/pBR322/pUC origin of replication
   1266..1360    -  terminator     lambda t0 terminator: transcription terminator from phage lambda
   1384..2040    -  CDS            cat: CAT_ECOLX - Experimental evidence at protein level: Swiss-Prot protein existence level 1. This enzyme is an effector of chloramphenicol resistance in bacteria. From Escherichia coli. This protein is used as a marker in many commonly used cloning vectors, such as pACYC184.
   2041..2143    -  promoter       cat promoter: promoter of the E. coli cat gene encoding chloramphenicol acetyltransferase
   2218..2261    -  CDS            lacZα (fragment): LacZα fragment of β-galactosidase; lacZ fragment
