[The description below was written by a language model from this plasmid's Addgene catalogue record and pLannotate feature annotations shown in this document.]
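Description:
pGL0_125 [ORI_BC_25] is a small (about 2.3 kb) synthetic-biology storage plasmid built on the pGLDV_17 backbone and catalogued as a "Level 0 part", the term used in hierarchical modular cloning systems for a plasmid that holds a single basic DNA part for later assembly into larger constructs. It is maintained in E. coli at high copy number through a ColE1/pMB1/pUC-type origin of replication. Selection is by chloramphenicol resistance, provided by a cat (chloramphenicol acetyltransferase) gene driven by its native cat promoter and followed by the phage lambda t0 transcription terminator.

The payload is a synthetic insert named ORI_BC_25. The record does not define its sequence or function, and the automated annotation assigns no feature to it. The name, together with the associated work on high-throughput identification of functional origins of replication in non-model bacteria, suggests a barcode part linked to an origin-of-replication library, but this is an inference rather than a stated fact. The only other annotated elements are short fragments of a lac operator and of lacZα. These are probably remnants of a lacZα screening cassette in the parent vector that the part replaced, although the cloning method is listed as unknown. No promoter, reporter or coding sequence is annotated for the insert itself, which fits a non-expressed sequence part. The plasmid serves as a source of the ORI_BC_25 part for assembling higher-level constructs within the depositors' toolkit.
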