Addgene plasmid #199020: pGL0_125 [ORI_BC_25]
Purpose: Level 0 part
Depositing lab: Charlie Gilbert & Nili Ostrov & Cultivarium Tools. Depositing organization: Cultivarium, Convergent Research. Publication: A scalable framework for high-throughput identification of functional origins of replication in non-model bacteria. Gilbert C, Brumwell SL, Crits-Christoph A, Kang SC, Martin-Moldes Z, Alsharif W, Esmurria A, Nguyen M-A, Lee HH, Ostrov N. bioRxiv 2023.05.19.541510 10.1101/2023.05.19.541510.
Backbone
  Vector backbone: pGLDV_17
  Vector type: Synthetic Biology
Growth in bacteria
  Bacterial resistance: Chloramphenicol, 25 μg/mL
  Growth temperature: 37°C
  Growth strain: E. coli Twist 10B
  Copy number: High Copy
Gene/Insert
  Gene/Insert name: ORI_BC_25
  Species: Synthetic
  Cloning method: Unknown
Terms and licenses: Academic/Nonprofit Terms; Industry Terms: Not Available to Industry
How to cite: pGL0_125 [ORI_BC_25] was a gift from Charlie Gilbert & Nili Ostrov & Cultivarium Tools (Addgene plasmid # 199020 ; http://n2t.net/addgene:199020 ; RRID:Addgene_199020)
